>Addgene plasmid #17061 | ZE12 sonic hedgehog CMV | addgene partial sequence | sequence record 22870 | CMV-F 5'-CGCAAATGGGCGGTAGGCGTG-3'
TGAACCGTCAGAACGCCTGGAGACGCCATCCACGCTGTTTTGACCTCCATAGAAGACACCGGGACCGATC
CAGCCTCCGCGGCCGGGAACGGTGCATTGGAACGCGGATTCCCCGTGCCAAGAGTGACGTAAGTACCGCC
TATAGAGTCTATAGGCCCACCCCCTTGGCTTCGTTAGAACGCGGCTACAATTAATACATAACCTTATGTA
TCATACACATACGATTTAGGTGACACTATAGAATAACATCCACTTTGCCTTTCTCTCCACAGGTGTCCAC
TCCCAGGTCCAACTGCACCTCGGTTCTATCGATTGAATTCCCCGGGGATCTGATTCGAGAACACCGCAGC
GAGATTCAGCGTGCGGCAAAATGCGGCTTTTGACGAGAGTGCTGCTGGTGTCTCTTCTCACTCTGTCCTT
GGTGGTGTCCGGACTGGCCTGCGGTCCTGGCAGAGGCTACGGCAGAAGAAGACATCCGAAGAAGCTGACA
CCTCTCGCCTACAAGCAGTTCATACCTAATGTCGCGGAGAAGACCTTAGGGGCCAGCGGCAGATACGAGG
GCAAGATAACGCGCAATTCGGAGAGATTTAAAGAACTTACTCCAAATTATAATCCCGACATTATCTTTAA
GGATGAGGAGAACACGGGAGC
