[The description below was written by a language model from this plasmid's Addgene catalogue record.]
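Description:
ZE12 sonic hedgehog CMV is a bacterial-propagated expression plasmid carrying the zebrafish (Danio rerio) sonic hedgehog gene, corresponding to the shha locus (also known by the synonyms shh, syu and vhh-1). According to the depositor's comment, the shh insert is placed under control of the CMV promoter, the strong constitutive immediate-early promoter/enhancer from human cytomegalovirus that drives RNA polymerase II transcription in a wide range of vertebrate cells. The use of a CMV forward primer for sequencing into the 5′ end of the insert is consistent with this arrangement. The insert was introduced by restriction enzyme cloning, although the sites used are not given.

The record does not identify the vector backbone, so the origin of replication, polyadenylation signal, any additional eukaryotic selection marker, and the presence or absence of epitope tags or reporters cannot be stated; the copy number is listed as unknown. The plasmid is maintained in E. coli under ampicillin selection, implying a beta-lactamase (AmpR) marker. No feature table or size information accompanies the entry, and it is not stated whether the insert is the full-length coding sequence.

Shh encodes a secreted signalling ligand of the Hedgehog pathway with central roles in embryonic patterning. A CMV-driven shh construct of this kind would typically serve for ectopic expression or overexpression of the ligand in vertebrate cells or embryos to study Hedgehog signalling, but the record itself does not specify the intended application.
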