Addgene plasmid #17061: ZE12 sonic hedgehog CMV
Depositing lab: Randall Moon. Depositing organization: University of Washington.
Backbone
  Vector backbone: NA
Growth in bacteria
  Bacterial resistance: Ampicillin, 100 μg/mL
  Growth temperature: 37°C
  Growth strain: DH5alpha
  Copy number: Unknown
Gene/Insert
  Gene/Insert name: sonic hedgehog (alt name: shh)
  Species: D. rerio (zebrafish)
  Entrez Gene: shha (a.k.a. ShhNC, fc83d08, shh, syu, vhh-1, vhh1, wu:fc83d08)
  Cloning method: Restriction Enzyme
  Sequencing primers: 5′ CMV-F
Terms and licenses: Academic/Nonprofit Terms; Industry Terms: Not Available to Industry
Depositor comments: shh under control of CMV promoter.
How to cite: ZE12 sonic hedgehog CMV was a gift from Randall Moon (Addgene plasmid # 17061 ; http://n2t.net/addgene:17061 ; RRID:Addgene_17061)
